>Addgene plasmid #171418 | VPS15 | depositor full sequence | sequence record 332451 | VPS15 sequence 8903 bps
GTCGACATTGATTATTGACTAGTTATTAATAGTAATCAATTACGGGGTCATTAGTTCATAGCCCATATAT
GGAGTTCCGCGTTACATAACTTACGGTAAATGGCCCGCCTGGCTGACCGCCCAACGACCCCCGCCCATTG
ACGTCAATAATGACGTATGTTCCCATAGTAACGCCAATAGGGACTTTCCATTGACGTCAATGGGTGGAGT
ATTTACGGTAAACTGCCCACTTGGCAGTACATCAAGTGTATCATATGCCAAGTACGCCCCCTATTGACGT
CAATGACGGTAAATGGCCCGCCTGGCATTATGCCCAGTACATGACCTTATGGGACTTTCCTACTTGGCAG
TACATCTACGTATTAGTCATCGCTATTACCATGGTCGAGGTGAGCCCCACGTTCTGCTTCACTCTCCCCA
TCTCCCCCCCCTCCCCACCCCCAATTTTGTATTTATTTATTTTTTAATTATTTTGTGCAGCGATGGGGGC
GGGGGGGGGGGGGGGGCGCGCGCCAGGCGGGGCGGGGCGGGGCGAGGGGCGGGGCGGGGCGAGGCGGAGA
GGTGCGGCGGCAGCCAATCAGAGCGGCGCGCTCCGAAAGTTTCCTTTTATGGCGAGGCGGCGGCGGCGGC
GGCCCTATAAAAAGCGAAGCGCGCGGCGGGCGGGAGTCGCTGCGCGCTGCCTTCGCCCCGTGCCCCGCTC
CGCGCCGCCTCGCGCCGCCCGCCCCGGCTCTGACTGACCGCGTTACTCCCACAGGTGAGCGGGCGGGACG
GCCCTTCTCCTCCGGGCTGTAATTAGCGCTTGGTTTAATGACGGCTTGTTTCTTTTCTGTGGCTGCGTGA
AAGCCTTGAGGGGCTCCGGGAGGGCCCTTTGTGCGGGGGGAGCGGCTCGGGGGGTGCGTGCGTGTGTGTG
TGCGTGGGGAGCGCCGCGTGCGGCTCCGCGCTGCCCGGCGGCTGTGAGCGCTGCGGGCGCGGCGCGGGGC
TTTGTGCGCTCCGCAGTGTGCGCGAGGGGAGCGCGGCCGGGGGCGGTGCCCCGCGGTGCGGGGGGGGCTG
CGAGGGGAACAAAGGCTGCGTGCGGGGTGTGTGCGTGGGGGGGTGAGCAGGGGGTGTGGGCGCGTCGGTC
GGGCTGCAACCCCCCCCTGCACCCCCCTCCCCGAGTTGCTGAGCACGGCCCGGCTTCGGGTGCGGGGCTC
CGTACGGGGCGTGGCGCGGGGCTCGCCGTGCCGGGCGGGGGGTGGCGGCAGGTGGGGGTGCCGGGCGGGG
CGGGGCCGCCTCGGGCCGGGGAGGGCTCGGGGGAGGGGCGCGGCGGCCCCCGGAGCGCCGGCGGCTGTCG
AGGCGCGGCGAGCCGCAGCCATTGCCTTTTATGGTAATCGTGCGAGAGGGCGCAGGGACTTCCTTTGTCC
CAAATCTGTGCGGAGCCGAAATCTGGGAGGCGCCGCCGCACCCCCTCTAGCGGGCGCGGGGCGAAGCGGT
GCGGCGCCGGCAGGAAGGAAATGGGCGGGGAGGGCCTTCGTGCGTCGCCGCGCCGCCGTCCCCTTCTCCC
TCTCCAGCCTCGGGGCTGTCCGCGGGGGGACGGCTGCCTTCGGGGGGGACGGGGCAGGGCGGGGTTCGGC
TTCTGGCGTGTGACCGGCGGCTCTAGAGCCTCTGCTAACCATGTTCATGCCTTCTTCTTTTTCCTACAGC
TCCTGGGCAACGTGCTGGTTATTGTGCTGTCTCATCATTTTGGCAAAGAATTCCTCGATCGACGGTATCG
ATGCCACCATGGGAAATCAGCTGGCCGGCATCGCTCCTAGCCAGATTCTGTCCGTGGAATCTTACTTCAG
TGACATCCATGATTTTGAGTATGACAAATCACTGGGAAGCACCCGGTTCTTTAAGGTGGCCCGGGCTAAA
CACAGAGAAGGCCTGGTGGTGGTGAAGGTGTTCGCTATCCAGGATCCCACTCTGCCTCTGACCAGTTATA
AACAGGAGCTGGAGGAACTGAAGATTAGACTGAACTCAGCCCAGAATTGCCTGCCATTCCAGAAAGCTAG
CGAGAAGGCCTCCGAAAAAGCCGCTATGCTGTTTAGGCAGTACGTGCGCGACAACCTGTATGATCGGATT
TCCACAAGACCCTTCCTGAACAATATCGAGAAGCGGTGGATCGCCTTTCAGATTCTGACTGCTGTGGACC
AGGCCCATAAATCTGGAGTGAGACACGGCGATATCAAGACTGAGAACGTGATGGTGACCAGCTGGAATTG
GGTGCTGCTGACAGACTTCGCTTCCTTTAAGCCAACTTACCTGCCCGAAGACAACCCTGCCGATTTCAAT
TATTTCTTTGACACTAGCCGGAGAAGGACCTGCTACATCGCTCCTGAGCGGTTCGTGGATGGCGGGATGT
TTGCCACCGAGCTGGAATACATGAGAGACCCATCAACACCCCTGGTGGATCTGAACAGCAATCAGAGGAG
GAGAGGAGAGCTGAAGAGGGCTATGGACATCTTTTCTGCTGGGTGTGTGATTGCCGAGCTGTTCACCGAA
GGAGTGCCTCTGTTTGATCTGAGTCAGCTGCTGGCCTATAGGAACGGACACTTCTTTCCAGAGCAGGTGC
TGAATAAGATCGAGGATCATAGCATTCGCGAACTGGTGACACAGATGATCCACAGGGAACCAGACAAACG
CCTGGAGGCTGAAGATTACCTGAAGCAGCAGAGAGGCAACGCCTTCCCAGAGATCTTCTACACATTTCTG
CAGCCCTATATGGCCCAGTTCGCTAAAGAGACTTTTCTGAGCGCCGACGAACGGATCCTGGTCATCAGAA
AGGATCTGGGAAACATCATTCATAATCTGTGCGGCCACGACCTGCCCGAAAAAGCCGAGGGCGAACCTAA
GGAGAATGGGCTGGTCATCCTGGTGTCTGTGATTACAAGTTGCCTGCAGACTCTGAAGTATTGTGATAGC
AAACTGGCCGCTCTGGAACTGATCCTGCATCTGGCTCCAAGGCTGTCCGTGGAGATCCTGCTGGACAGAA
TTACCCCTTACCTGCTGCACTTCTCCAACGATTCTGTGCCACGGGTGAGAGCCGAGGCTCTGAGGACACT
GACTAAAGTGCTGGCCCTGGTGAAGGAAGTGCCTCGCAACGACATCAATATCTACCCCGAGTATATCCTG
CCTGGCATTGCCCACCTGGCTCAGGACGATGCCACTATTGTGAGGCTGGCCTATGCTGAGAATATCGCCC
TGCTGGCTGAAACCGCCCTGCGCTTTCTGGAGCTGGTGCAGCTGAAGAACCTGAATATGGAAAACGACCC
CAACAATGAGGAAATCGATGAGGTGACCCATCCTAACGGGAATTACGACACAGAGCTGCAGGCCCTGCAC
GAAATGGTGCAGCAGAAAGTGGTGACCCTGCTGTCCGATCCAGAAAACATTGTGAAGCAGACTCTGATGG
AGAATGGGATCACCAGGCTGTGTGTGTTCTTTGGACGCCAGAAAGCTAACGACGTGCTGCTGTCACATAT
GATCACATTCCTGAACGACAAGAATGATTGGCACCTGCGGGGCGCCTTCTTTGATAGCATCGTGGGAGTG
GCCGCTTATGTGGGCTGGCAGAGCTCCTCTATTCTGAAGCCTCTGCTGCAGCAGGGGCTGTCTGACGCCG
AGGAATTTGTGATCGTGAAAGCTCTGTATGCCCTGACCTGCATGTGTCAGCTGGGACTGCTGCAGAAGCC
ACATGTGTACGAGTTCGCTAGCGATATCGCCCCATTTCTGTGCCACCCCAATCTGTGGATTCGGTATGGG
GCCGTGGGATTCATCACTGTGGTGGCTAGACAGATTAGCACCGCCGACGTGTACTGTAAACTGATGCCAT
ACCTGGATCCCTATATCACACAGCCCATCATTCAGATTGAACGGAAACTGGTGCTGCTGTCCGTGCTGAA
GGAGCCTGTGTCTAGGAGTATTTTCGACTACGCCCTGCGCAGCAAGGATATCACTTCCCTGTTTAGACAC
CTGCATATGAGGCAGAAGAAACGCAACGGATCCCTGCCTGACTGCCCACCTCCAGAGGATCCAGCCATCG
CTCAGCTGCTGAAGAAACTGCTGTCTCAGGGGATGACCGAGGAAGAGGAAGACAAGCTGCTGGCCCTGAA
AGATTTCATGATGAAGTCTAACAAGGCCAAAGCTAATATCGTGGACCAGAGTCACCTGCATGATAGTTCA
CAGAAGGGCGTGATCGACCTGGCCGCTCTGGGCATTACAGGGAGGCAGGTGGATCTGGTGAAGACTAAAC
AGGAGCCCGACGATAAAAGGGCCCGCAAGCACGTGAAACAGGACAGCAACGTGAATGAGGAATGGAAGTC
AATGTTTGGAAGCCTGGACCCCCCTAATATGCCTCAGGCTCTGCCAAAAGGCAGCGATCAGGAAGTGATC
CAGACCGGGAAGCCACCAAGATCAGAGAGCTCCGCCGGCATTTGTGTGCCCCTGAGCACATCTAGTCAGG
TGCCTGAGGTGACCACAGTGCAGAACAAGAAACCTGTGATCCCAGTGCTGTCAAGCACCATTCTGCCAAG
CACATACCAGATCAGGATTACTACCTGCAAAACCGAACTGCAGCAGCTGATCCAGCAGAAGCGGGAGCAG
TGTAACGCTGAAAGAATTGCCAAGCAGATGATGGAGAATGCCGAGTGGGAAAGTAAACCTCCACCACCTG
GATGGAGGCCAAAGGGACTGCTGGTGGCTCACCTGCATGAACACAAAAGCGCCGTGAATCGGATCAGAGT
GTCCGACGAGCACTCTCTGTTCGCCACATGCTCCAACGATGGAACTGTGAAGATTTGGAATTCTCAGAAG
ATGGAGGGCAAAACAACTACCACAAGGTCTATCCTGACCTATAGTCGGATTGGAGGCAGAGTGAAGACCC
TGACATTTTGTCAGGGCAGCCATTACCTGGCCATCGCTTCCGACAACGGGGCTGTGCAGCTGCTGGGAAT
TGAAGCCTCAAAGCTGCCCAAAAGCCCTAAGATCCACCCCCTGCAGTCCAGGATTCTGGACCAGAAGGAG
GATGGCTGCGTGGTGGACATGCACCATTTCAACAGTGGGGCCCAGTCAGTGCTGGCCTACGCTACAGTGA
ATGGGTCTCTGGTGGGATGGGATCTGCGCTCCTCTAGTAACGCTTGGACTCTGAAGCATGACCTGAAATC
CGGCCTGATCACCTCTTTCGCCGTGGATATTCACCAGTGCTGGCTGTGTATCGGCACATCAAGCGGGACT
ATGGCTTGCTGGGACATGCGCTTTCAGCTGCCAATCTCCTCTCATTGTCACCCAAGCAGGGCTAGGATTA
GGAGGCTGTCTATGCACCCTCTGTATCAGAGTTGGGTCATCGCCGCTGTGCAGGGGAACAATGAAGTGTC
CATGTGGGACATGGAGACCGGAGATCGGAGATTCACACTGTGGGCTAGTTCAGCCCCACCCCTGTCTGAG
CTGCAGCCTAGTCCACATTCAGTGCACGGGATCTACTGTTCCCCTGCTGATGGAAATCCAATCCTGCTGA
CCGCCGGCTCTGACATGAAAATTAGGTTTTGGGATCTGGCTTACCCAGAGCGCAGTTATGTGGTGGCCGG
CTCAACCAGCTCCCCCTCAGTGAGCTACTATCGGAAGATCATTGAGGGCACAGAAGTGGTGCAGGAAATC
CAGAACAAGCAGAAAGTGGGACCAAGTGACGATACTCCAAGGAGGGGACCTGAGTCACTGCCAGTGGGAC
ACCATGACATCATTACCGATGTGGCTACATTCCAGACTACCCAGGGCTTCATCGTGACCGCCTCCAGAGA
CGGCATCGTGAAAGTGTGGAAGTGACTCGAGGAATTCACTCCTCAGGTGCAGGCTGCCTATCAGAAGGTG
GTGGCTGGTGTGGCCAATGCCCTGGCTCACAAATACCACTGAGATCTTTTTCCCTCTGCCAAAAATTATG
GGGACATCATGAAGCCCCTTGAGCATCTGACTTCTGGCTAATAAAGGAAATTTATTTTCATTGCAATAGT
GTGTTGGAATTTTTTGTGTCTCTCACTCGGAAGGACATATGGGAGGGCAAATCATTTAAAACATCAGAAT
GAGTATTTGGTTTAGAGTTTGGCAACATATGCCCATATGCTGGCTGCCATGAACAAAGGTTGGCTATAAA
GAGGTCATCAGTATATGAAACAGCCCCCTGCTGTCCATTCCTTATTCCATAGAAAAGCCTTGACTTGAGG
TTAGATTTTTTTTATATTTTGTTTTGTGTTATTTTTTTCTTTAACATCCCTAAAATTTTCCTTACATGTT
TTACTAGCCAGATTTTTCCTCCTCTCCTGACTACTCCCAGTCATAGCTGTCCCTCTTCTCTTATGGAGAT
CCCTCGACCTGCAGCCCAAGCTTGGCGTAATCATGGTCATAGCTGTTTCCTGTGTGAAATTGTTATCCGC
TCACAATTCCACACAACATACGAGCCGGAAGCATAAAGTGTAAAGCCTGGGGTGCCTAATGAGTGAGCTA
ACTCACATTAATTGCGTTGCGCTCACTGCCCGCTTTCCAGTCGGGAAACCTGTCGTGCCAGCGGATCCGC
ATCTCAATTAGTCAGCAACCATAGTCCCGCCCCTAACTCCGCCCATCCCGCCCCTAACTCCGCCCAGTTC
CGCCCATTCTCCGCCCCATGGCTGACTAATTTTTTTTATTTATGCAGAGGCCGAGGCCGCCTCGGCCTCT
GAGCTATTCCAGAAGTAGTGAGGAGGCTTTTTTGGAGGCCTAGGCTTTTGCAAAAAGCTAACTTGTTTAT
TGCAGCTTATAATGGTTACAAATAAAGCAATAGCATCACAAATTTCACAAATAAAGCATTTTTTTCACTG
CATTCTAGTTGTGGTTTGTCCAAACTCATCAATGTATCTTATCATGTCTGGATCCGCTGCATTAATGAAT
CGGCCAACGCGCGGGGAGAGGCGGTTTGCGTATTGGGCGCTCTTCCGCTTCCTCGCTCACTGACTCGCTG
CGCTCGGTCGTTCGGCTGCGGCGAGCGGTATCAGCTCACTCAAAGGCGGTAATACGGTTATCCACAGAAT
CAGGGGATAACGCAGGAAAGAACATGTGAGCAAAAGGCCAGCAAAAGGCCAGGAACCGTAAAAAGGCCGC
GTTGCTGGCGTTTTTCCATAGGCTCCGCCCCCCTGACGAGCATCACAAAAATCGACGCTCAAGTCAGAGG
TGGCGAAACCCGACAGGACTATAAAGATACCAGGCGTTTCCCCCTGGAAGCTCCCTCGTGCGCTCTCCTG
TTCCGACCCTGCCGCTTACCGGATACCTGTCCGCCTTTCTCCCTTCGGGAAGCGTGGCGCTTTCTCAATG
CTCACGCTGTAGGTATCTCAGTTCGGTGTAGGTCGTTCGCTCCAAGCTGGGCTGTGTGCACGAACCCCCC
GTTCAGCCCGACCGCTGCGCCTTATCCGGTAACTATCGTCTTGAGTCCAACCCGGTAAGACACGACTTAT
CGCCACTGGCAGCAGCCACTGGTAACAGGATTAGCAGAGCGAGGTATGTAGGCGGTGCTACAGAGTTCTT
GAAGTGGTGGCCTAACTACGGCTACACTAGAAGGACAGTATTTGGTATCTGCGCTCTGCTGAAGCCAGTT
ACCTTCGGAAAAAGAGTTGGTAGCTCTTGATCCGGCAAACAAACCACCGCTGGTAGCGGTGGTTTTTTTG
TTTGCAAGCAGCAGATTACGCGCAGAAAAAAAGGATCTCAAGAAGATCCTTTGATCTTTTCTACGGGGTC
TGACGCTCAGTGGAACGAAAACTCACGTTAAGGGATTTTGGTCATGAGATTATCAAAAAGGATCTTCACC
TAGATCCTTTTAAATTAAAAATGAAGTTTTAAATCAATCTAAAGTATATATGAGTAAACTTGGTCTGACA
GTTACCAATGCTTAATCAGTGAGGCACCTATCTCAGCGATCTGTCTATTTCGTTCATCCATAGTTGCCTG
ACTCCCCGTCGTGTAGATAACTACGATACGGGAGGGCTTACCATCTGGCCCCAGTGCTGCAATGATACCG
CGAGACCCACGCTCACCGGCTCCAGATTTATCAGCAATAAACCAGCCAGCCGGAAGGGCCGAGCGCAGAA
GTGGTCCTGCAACTTTATCCGCCTCCATCCAGTCTATTAATTGTTGCCGGGAAGCTAGAGTAAGTAGTTC
GCCAGTTAATAGTTTGCGCAACGTTGTTGCCATTGCTACAGGCATCGTGGTGTCACGCTCGTCGTTTGGT
ATGGCTTCATTCAGCTCCGGTTCCCAACGATCAAGGCGAGTTACATGATCCCCCATGTTGTGCAAAAAAG
CGGTTAGCTCCTTCGGTCCTCCGATCGTTGTCAGAAGTAAGTTGGCCGCAGTGTTATCACTCATGGTTAT
GGCAGCACTGCATAATTCTCTTACTGTCATGCCATCCGTAAGATGCTTTTCTGTGACTGGTGAGTACTCA
ACCAAGTCATTCTGAGAATAGTGTATGCGGCGACCGAGTTGCTCTTGCCCGGCGTCAATACGGGATAATA
CCGCGCCACATAGCAGAACTTTAAAAGTGCTCATCATTGGAAAACGTTCTTCGGGGCGAAAACTCTCAAG
GATCTTACCGCTGTTGAGATCCAGTTCGATGTAACCCACTCGTGCACCCAACTGATCTTCAGCATCTTTT
ACTTTCACCAGCGTTTCTGGGTGAGCAAAAACAGGAAGGCAAAATGCCGCAAAAAAGGGAATAAGGGCGA
CACGGAAATGTTGAATACTCATACTCTTCCTTTTTCAATATTATTGAAGCATTTATCAGGGTTATTGTCT
CATGAGCGGATACATATTTGAATGTATTTAGAAAAATAAACAAATAGGGGTTCCGCGCACATTTCCCCGA
AAAGTGCCACCTG
Features (pLannotate 1.2.2; 17 found; start..end, strand, type, name):
      4..383     +  enhancer       CMV enhancer: human cytomegalovirus immediate early enhancer
    385..662     +  promoter       chicken β-actin promoter: No description available
    663..1679    +  intron         chimeric intron: chimera between introns from chicken β-actin and rabbit β-globin
   1759..5832    +  CDS            PIK3R4: PI3R4_HUMAN - Also known as VPS15 From Homo sapiens (Human).
   5842..5919    +  CDS            HBB (fragment): HBB_PONPY - Experimental evidence at transcript level: Swiss-Prot protein existence level 2. Involved in oxygen transport from the lung to the various peripheral tissues. From Pongo pygmaeus (Bornean orangutan).
   5990..6045    +  polyA_signal   β-globin poly(A) signal: rabbit β-globin polyadenylation signal (Gil and Proudfoot, 1987)
   6430..6446    -  protein_bind   lac operator: The lac repressor binds to the lac operator to inhibit transcription in E. coli. This inhibition can be relieved by adding lactose or isopropyl-β-D-thiogalactopyranoside (IPTG). lac repressor encoded by lacI
   6454..6484    -  promoter       lac promoter: promoter for the E. coli lac operon
   6499..6520    -  protein_bind   CAP binding site: CAP binding activates transcription in the presence of cAMP. E. coli catabolite activator protein
   6533..6572    -  CDS            lacI (fragment): lac repressor; lacI; The lac repressor binds to the lac operator to inhibit transcription in E. coli. This inhibition can be relieved by adding lactose or isopropyl-β-D-thiogalactopyranoside (IPTG).
   6579..6601    +  promoter       SV40 promoter (fragment): SV40 enhancer and early promoter
   6625..6760    +  rep_origin     SV40 ori: SV40 origin of replication
   6780..6914    +  polyA_signal   SV40 poly(A) signal: SV40 polyadenylation signal
   6916..6970    -  CDS            lacI (fragment): lac repressor; lacI; The lac repressor binds to the lac operator to inhibit transcription in E. coli. This inhibition can be relieved by adding lactose or isopropyl-β-D-thiogalactopyranoside (IPTG).
   7153..7741    -  rep_origin     ori: high-copy-number ColE1/pMB1/pBR322/pUC origin of replication
   7912..8772    -  CDS            AmpR: β-lactamase; bla; confers resistance to ampicillin, carbenicillin, and related antibiotics
   8773..8877    -  promoter       AmpR promoter: bla
