>Addgene plasmid #171418 | VPS15 | addgene full sequence | sequence record 337534 | Addgene Partial NGS Result
GGTCGACATTGATTATTGACTAGTTATTAATAGTAATCAATTACGGGGTCATTAGTTCATAGCCCATATA
TGGAGTTCCGCGTTACATAACTTACGGTAAATGGCCCGCCTGGCTGACCGCCCAACGACCCCCGCCCATT
GACGTCAATAATGACGTATGTTCCCATAGTAACGCCAATAGGGACTTTCCATTGACGTCAATGGGTGGAG
TATTTACGGTAAACTGCCCACTTGGCAGTACATCAAGTGTATCATATGCCAAGTACGCCCCCTATTGACG
TCAATGACGGTAAATGGCCCGCCTGGCATTATGCCCAGTACATGACCTTATGGGACTTTCCTACTTGGCA
GTACATCTACGTATTAGTCATCGCTATTACCATGGTCGAGGTGAGCCCCACGTTCTGCTTCACTCTCCCC
ATCTCCCCCCCCTCCCCACCCCCAATTTTGTATTTATTTATTTTTTAATTATTTTGTGCAGCGATGGGGG
CGGGGGGGGGGGGGGGGCGCGCGCCRGGSGGGGSGGGGSGGGGSGRGGGGSGGGGSGGGGSGAGGCGGAG
AGGTGCGGCGGCAGCCAATCAGAGCGGCGCGCTCCGAAAGTTTCCTTTTATGGCGAGGCGGCGGCGGCGG
CGGCCCTATAAAAAGCGAAGCGCGCGGCGGGCGGGAGTCGCTGCGCGCTGCCTTCGCCCCGTGCCCCGCT
CCGCCGCCGCCTCGCGCCGCCCGCCCCGGCTCTGACTGACCGCGTTACTCCCACAGGTGAGCGGGCGGGA
CGGCCCTTCTCCTCCGGGCTGTAATTAGCGCTTGGTTTAATGACGGCTTGTTTCTTTTCTGTGGCTGCGT
GAAAGCCTTGAGGGGCTCCGGGAGGGCCCTTTGTGCGGGGGGAGCGGCTCGGGGGGTGCGTGCGTGTGTG
TGTGCGTGGGGAGCGCCGCGTGCGGCTCCGCGCTGCCCGGCGGCTGTGAGCGCTGCGGGCGCGGCGCGGG
GCTTTGTGCGCTCCGCAGTGTGCGCGAGGGGAGCGCGGCCGGGGGCGGTGCCCCGCGGTGCGGGGGGGGC
TGCGAGGGGAACAAAGGCTGCGTGCGGGGTGTGTGCGTGGGGGGGTGAGCAGGGGGTGTGGGCGCGTCGG
TCGGGCTGCAACCCCCCCTGCACCCCCCTCCCCGAGTTGCTGAGCACGGCCCGGCTTCGGGTGCGGGGCT
CCGTACGGGGCGTGGCGCGGGGCTCGCCGTGCCGGGCGGGGGGTGGCGGCAGGTGGGGGTGCCGGGCGGG
GCGGGGCCGCCTCGGGCCGGGGAGGGCTCGGGGGAGGGGCGCGGCGGCCCCCGGAGCGCCGGCGGCTGTC
GAGGCGCGGCGAGCCGCAGCCATTGCCTTTTATGGTAATCGTGCGAGAGGGCGCAGGGACTTCCTTTGTC
CCAAATCTGTGCGGAGCCGAAATCTGGGAGGCGCCGCCGCACCCCCTCTAGCGGGCGCGGGGCGAAGCGG
TGCGGCGCCGGCAGGAAGGAAATGGGCGGGGAGGGCCTTCGTGCGTCGCCGCGCCGCCGTCCCCTTCTCC
CTCTCCAGCCTCGGGGCTGTCCGCGGGGGGACGGCTGCCTTCGGGGGGGACGGGGCAGGGCGGGGTTCGG
CTTCTGGCGTGTGACCGGCGGCTCTAGAGCCTCTGCTAACCATGTTCATGCCTTCTTCTTTTTCCTACAG
CTCCTGGGCAACGTGCTGGTTATTGTGCTGTCTCATCATTTTGGCAAAGAATTCCTCGATCGACGGTATC
GAAGCCACCATGGGAAATCAGCTGGCCGGCATCGCTCCTAGCCAGATTCTGTCCGTGGAATCTTACTTCA
GTGACATCCATGATTTTGAGTATGACAAATCACTGGGAAGCACCCGGTTCTTTAAGGTGGCCCGGGCTAA
ACACAGAGAAGGCCTGGTGGTGGTGAAGGTGTTCGCTATCCAGGATCCCACTCTGCCTCTGACCAGTTAT
AAACAGGAGCTGGAGGAACTGAAGATTAGACTGAACTCAGCCCAGAATTGCCTGCCATTCCAGAAAGCTA
GCGAGAAGGCCTCCGAAAAAGCCGCTATGCTGTTTAGGCAGTACGTGCGCGACAACCTGTATGATCGGAT
TTCCACAAGACCCTTCCTGAACAATATCGAGAAGCGGTGGATCGCCTTTCAGATTCTGACTGCTGTGGAC
CAGGCCCATAAATCTGGAGTGAGACACGGCGATATCAAGACTGAGAACGTGATGGTGACCAGCTGGAATT
GGGTGCTGCTGACAGACTTCGCTTCCTTTAAGCCAACTTACCTGCCCGAAGACAACCCTGCCGATTTCAA
TTATTTCTTTGACACTAGCCGGAGAAGGACCTGCTACATCGCTCCTGAGCGGTTCGTGGATGGCGGGATG
TTTGCCACCGAGCTGGAATACATGAGAGACCCATCAACACCCCTGGTGGATCTGAACAGCAATCAGAGGA
GGAGAGGAGAGCTGAAGAGGGCTATGGACATCTTTTCTGCTGGGTGTGTGATTGCCGAGCTGTTCACCGA
AGGAGTGCCTCTGTTTGATCTGAGTCAGCTGCTGGCCTATAGGAACGGACACTTCTTTCCAGAGCAGGTG
CTGAATAAGATCGAGGATCATAGCATTCGCGAACTGGTGACACAGATGATCCACAGGGAACCAGACAAAC
GCCTGGAGGCTGAAGATTACCTGAAGCAGCAGAGAGGCAACGCCTTCCCAGAGATCTTCTACACATTTCT
GCAGCCCTATATGGCCCAGTTCGCTAAAGAGACTTTTCTGAGCGCCGACGAACGGATCCTGGTCATCAGA
AAGGATCTGGGAAACATCATTCATAATCTGTGCGGCCACGACCTGCCCGAAAAAGCCGAGGGCGAACCTA
AGGAGAATGGGCTGGTCATCCTGGTGTCTGTGATTACAAGTTGCCTGCAGACTCTGAAGTATTGTGATAG
CAAACTGGCCGCTCTGGAACTGATCCTGCATCTGGCTCCAAGGCTGTCCGTGGAGATCCTGCTGGACAGA
ATTACCCCTTACCTGCTGCACTTCTCCAACGATTCTGTGCCACGGGTGAGAGCCGAGGCTCTGAGGACAC
TGACTAAAGTGCTGGCCCTGGTGAAGGAAGTGCCTCGCAACGACATCAATATCTACCCCGAGTATATCCT
GCCTGGCATTGCCCACCTGGCTCAGGACGATGCCACTATTGTGAGGCTGGCCTATGCTGAGAATATCGCC
CTGCTGGCTGAAACCGCCCTGCGCTTTCTGGAGCTGGTGCAGCTGAAGAACCTGAATATGGAAAACGACC
CCAACAATGAGGAAATCGATGAGGTGACCCATCCTAACGGGAATTACGACACAGAGCTGCAGGCCCTGCA
CGAAATGGTGCAGCAGAAAGTGGTGACCCTGCTGTCCGATCCAGAAAACATTGTGAAGCAGACTCTGATG
GAGAATGGGATCACCAGGCTGTGTGTGTTCTTTGGACGCCAGAAAGCTAACGACGTGCTGCTGTCACATA
TGATCACATTCCTGAACGACAAGAATGATTGGCACCTGCGGGGCGCCTTCTTTGATAGCATCGTGGGAGT
GGCCGCTTATGTGGGCTGGCAGAGCTCCTCTATTCTGAAGCCTCTGCTGCAGCAGGGGCTGTCTGACGCC
GAGGAATTTGTGATCGTGAAAGCTCTGTATGCCCTGACCTGCATGTGTCAGCTGGGACTGCTGCAGAAGC
CACATGTGTACGAGTTCGCTAGCGATATCGCCCCATTTCTGTGCCACCCCAATCTGTGGATTCGGTATGG
GGCCGTGGGATTCATCACTGTGGTGGCTAGACAGATTAGCACCGCCGACGTGTACTGTAAACTGATGCCA
TACCTGGATCCCTATATCACACAGCCCATCATTCAGATTGAACGGAAACTGGTGCTGCTGTCCGTGCTGA
AGGAGCCTGTGTCTAGGAGTATTTTCGACTACGCCCTGCGCAGCAAGGATATCACTTCCCTGTTTAGACA
CCTGCATATGAGGCAGAAGAAACGCAACGGATCCCTGCCTGACTGCCCACCTCCAGAGGATCCAGCCATC
GCTCAGCTGCTGAAGAAACTGCTGTCTCAGGGGATGACCGAGGAAGAGGAAGACAAGCTGCTGGCCCTGA
AAGATTTCATGATGAAGTCTAACAAGGCCAAAGCTAATATCGTGGACCAGAGTCACCTGCATGATAGTTC
ACAGAAGGGCGTGATCGACCTGGCCGCTCTGGGCATTACAGGGAGGCAGGTGGATCTGGTGAAGACTAAA
CAGGAGCCCGACGATAAAAGGGCCCGCAAGCACGTGAAACAGGACAGCAACGTGAATGAGGAATGGAAGT
CAATGTTTGGAAGCCTGGACCCCCCTAATATGCCTCAGGCTCTGCCAAAAGGCAGCGATCAGGAAGTGAT
CCAGACCGGGAAGCCACCAAGATCAGAGAGCTCCGCCGGCATTTGTGTGCCCCTGAGCACATCTAGTCAG
GTGCCTGAGGTGACCACAGTGCAGAACAAGAAACCTGTGATCCCAGTGCTGTCAAGCACCATTCTGCCAA
GCACATACCAGATCAGGATTACTACCTGCAAAACCGAACTGCAGCAGCTGATCCAGCAGAAGCGGGAGCA
GTGTAACGCTGAAAGAATTGCCAAGCAGATGATGGAGAATGCCGAGTGGGAAAGTAAACCTCCACCACCT
GGATGGAGGCCAAAGGGACTGCTGGTGGCTCACCTGCATGAACACAAAAGCGCCGTGAATCGGATCAGAG
TGTCCGACGAGCACTCTCTGTTCGCCACATGCTCCAACGATGGAACTGTGAAGATTTGGAATTCTCAGAA
GATGGAGGGCAAAACAACTACCACAAGGTCTATCCTGACCTATAGTCGGATTGGAGGCAGAGTGAAGACC
CTGACATTTTGTCAGGGCAGCCATTACCTGGCCATCGCTTCCGACAACGGGGCTGTGCAGCTGCTGGGAA
TTGAAGCCTCAAAGCTGCCCAAAAGCCCTAAGATCCACCCCCTGCAGTCCAGGATTCTGGACCAGAAGGA
GGATGGCTGCGTGGTGGACATGCACCATTTCAACAGTGGGGCCCAGTCAGTGCTGGCCTACGCTACAGTG
AATGGGTCTCTGGTGGGATGGGATCTGCGCTCCTCTAGTAACGCTTGGACTCTGAAGCATGACCTGAAAT
CCGGCCTGATCACCTCTTTCGCCGTGGATATTCACCAGTGCTGGCTGTGTATCGGCACATCAAGCGGGAC
TATGGCTTGCTGGGACATGCGCTTTCAGCTGCCAATCTCCTCTCATTGTCACCCAAGCAGGGCTAGGATT
AGGAGGCTGTCTATGCACCCTCTGTATCAGAGTTGGGTCATCGCCGCTGTGCAGGGGAACAATGAAGTGT
CCATGTGGGACATGGAGACCGGAGATCGGAGATTCACACTGTGGGCTAGTTCAGCCCCACCCCTGTCTGA
GCTGCAGCCTAGTCCACATTCAGTGCACGGGATCTACTGTTCCCCTGCTGATGGAAATCCAATCCTGCTG
ACCGCCGGCTCTGACATGAAAATTAGGTTTTGGGATCTGGCTTACCCAGAGCGCAGTTATGTGGTGGCCG
GCTCAACCAGCTCCCCCTCAGTGAGCTACTATCGGAAGATCATTGAGGGCACAGAAGTGGTGCAGGAAAT
CCAGAACAAGCAGAAAGTGGGACCAAGTGACGATACTCCAAGGAGGGGACCTGAGTCACTGCCAGTGGGA
CACCATGACATCATTACCGATGTGGCTACATTCCAGACTACCCAGGGCTTCATCGTGACCGCCTCCAGAG
ACGGCATCGTGAAAGTGTGGAAGTGACTCGAGGAATTCACTCCTCAGGTGCAGGCTGCCTATCAGAAGGT
GGTGGCTGGTGTGGCCAATGCCCTGGCTCACAAATACCACTGAGATCTTTTTCCCTCTGCCAAAAATTAT
GGGGACATCATGAAGCCCCTTGAGCATCTGACTTCTGGCTAATAAAGGAAATTTATTTTCATTGCAATAG
TGTGTTGGAATTTTTTGTGTCTCTCACTCGGAAGGACATATGGGAGGGCAAATCATTTAAAACATCAGAA
TGAGTATTTGGTTTAGAGTTTGGCAACATATGCCCATATGCTGGCTGCCATGAACAAAGGTTGGCTATAA
AGAGGTCATCAGTATATGAAACAGCCCCCTGCTGTCCATTCCTTATTCCATAGAAAAGCCTTGACTTGAG
GTTAGATTTTTTTTATATTTTGTTTTGTGTTATTTTTTTCTTTAACATCCCTAAAATTTTCCTTACATGT
TTTACTAGCCAGATTTTTCCTCCTCTCCTGACTACTCCCAGTCATAGCTGTCCCTCTTCTCTTATGGAGA
TCCCTCGACCTGCAGCCCAAGCTTGGCGTAATCATGGTCATAGCTGTTTCCTGTGTGAAATTGTTATCCG
CTCACAATTCCACACAACATACGAGCCGGAAGCATAAAGTGTAAAGCCTGGGGTGCCTAATGAGTGAGCT
AACTCACATTAATTGCGTTGCGCTCACTGCCCGCTTTCCAGTCGGGAAACCTGTCGTGCCAGCGGATCCG
CATCTCAATTAGTCAGCAACCATAGTCCCGCCCCTAACTCCGCCCATCCCGCCCCTAACTCCGCCCAGTT
CCGCCCATTCTCCGCCCCATGGCTGACTAATTTTTTTTATTTATGCAGAGGCCGAGGCCGCCTCGGCCTC
TGAGCTATTCCAGAAGTAGTGAGGAGGCTTTTTTGGAGGCCTAGGCTTTTGCAAAAAGCTAACTTGTTTA
TTGCAGCTTATAATGGTTACAAATAAAGCAATAGCATCACAAATTTCACAAATAAAGCATTTTTTTCACT
GCATTCTAGTTGTGGTTTGTCCAAACTCATCAATGTATCTTATCATGTCTGGATCCGCTGCATTAATGAA
TCGGCCAACGCGCGGGGAGAGGCGGTTTGCGTATTGGGCGCTCTTCCGCTTCCTCGCTCACTGACTCGCT
GCGCTCGGTCGTTCGGCTGCGGCGAGCGGTATCAGCTCACTCAAAGGCGGTAATACGGTTATCCACAGAA
TCAGGGGATAACGCAGGAAAGAACATGTGAGCAAAAGGCCAGCAAAAGGCCAGGAACCGTAAAAAGGCCG
CGTTGCTGGCGTTTTTCCATAGGCTCCGCCCCCCTGACGAGCATCACAAAAATCGACGCTCAAGTCAGAG
GTGGCGAAACCCGACAGGACTATAAAGATACCAGGCGTTTCCCCCTGGAAGCTCCCTCGTGCGCTCTCCT
GTTCCGACCCTGCCGCTTACCGGATACCTGTCCGCCTTTCTCCCTTCGGGAAGCGTGGCGCTTTCTCATA
GCTCACGCTGTAGGTATCTCAGTTCGGTGTAGGTCGTTCGCTCCAAGCTGGGCTGTGTGCACGAACCCCC
CGTTCAGCCCGACCGCTGCGCCTTATCCGGTAACTATCGTCTTGAGTCCAACCCGGTAAGACACGACTTA
TCGCCACTGGCAGCAGCCACTGGTAACAGGATTAGCAGAGCGAGGTATGTAGGCGGTGCTACAGAGTTCT
TGAAGTGGTGGCCTAACTACGGCTACACTAGAAGAACAGTATTTGGTATCTGCGCTCTGCTGAAGCCAGT
TACCTTCGGAAAAAGAGTTGGTAGCTCTTGATCCGGCAAACAAACCACCGCTGGTAGCGGTGGTTTTTTT
GTTTGCAAGCAGCAGATTACGCGCAGAAAAAAAGGATCTCAAGAAGATCCTTTGATCTTTTCTACGGGGT
CTGACGCTCAGTGGAACGAAAACTCACGTTAAGGGATTTTGGTCATGAGATTATCAAAAAGGATCTTCAC
CTAGATCCTTTTAAATTAAAAATGAAGTTTTAAATCAATCTAAAGTATATATGAGTAAACTTGGTCTGAC
AGTTACCAATGCTTAATCAGTGAGGCACCTATCTCAGCGATCTGTCTATTTCGTTCATCCATAGTTGCCT
GACTCCCCGTCGTGTAGATAACTACGATACGGGAGGGCTTACCATCTGGCCCCAGTGCTGCAATGATACC
GCGAGACCCACGCTCACCGGCTCCAGATTTATCAGCAATAAACCAGCCAGCCGGAAGGGCCGAGCGCAGA
AGTGGTCCTGCAACTTTATCCGCCTCCATCCAGTCTATTAATTGTTGCCGGGAAGCTAGAGTAAGTAGTT
CGCCAGTTAATAGTTTGCGCAACGTTGTTGCCATTGCTACAGGCATCGTGGTGTCACGCTCGTCGTTTGG
TATGGCTTCATTCAGCTCCGGTTCCCAACGATCAAGGCGAGTTACATGATCCCCCATGTTGTGCAAAAAA
GCGGTTAGCTCCTTCGGTCCTCCGATCGTTGTCAGAAGTAAGTTGGCCGCAGTGTTATCACTCATGGTTA
TGGCAGCACTGCATAATTCTCTTACTGTCATGCCATCCGTAAGATGCTTTTCTGTGACTGGTGAGTACTC
AACCAAGTCATTCTGAGAATAGTGTATGCGGCGACCGAGTTGCTCTTGCCCGGCGTCAATACGGGATAAT
ACCGCGCCACATAGCAGAACTTTAAAAGTGCTCATCATTGGAAAACGTTCTTCGGGGCGAAAACTCTCAA
GGATCTTACCGCTGTTGAGATCCAGTTCGATGTAACCCACTCGTGCACCCAACTGATCTTCAGCATCTTT
TACTTTCACCAGCGTTTCTGGGTGAGCAAAAACAGGAAGGCAAAATGCCGCAAAAAAGGGAATAAGGGCG
ACACGGAAATGTTGAATACTCATACTCTTCCTTTTTCAATATTATTGAAGCATTTATCAGGGTTATTGTC
TCATGAGCGGATACATATTTGAATGTATTTAGAAAAATAAACAAATAGGGGTTCCGCGCACATTTCCCCG
AAAAGTGCCACCTG
Features (pLannotate 1.2.2; 17 found; start..end, strand, type, name):
      5..384     +  enhancer       CMV enhancer: human cytomegalovirus immediate early enhancer
    386..663     +  promoter       chicken β-actin promoter: No description available
    664..1680    +  intron         chimeric intron: chimera between introns from chicken β-actin and rabbit β-globin
   1760..5833    +  CDS            PIK3R4: PI3R4_HUMAN - Also known as VPS15 From Homo sapiens (Human).
   5843..5920    +  CDS            HBB (fragment): HBB_PONPY - Experimental evidence at transcript level: Swiss-Prot protein existence level 2. Involved in oxygen transport from the lung to the various peripheral tissues. From Pongo pygmaeus (Bornean orangutan).
   5991..6046    +  polyA_signal   β-globin poly(A) signal: rabbit β-globin polyadenylation signal (Gil and Proudfoot, 1987)
   6431..6447    -  protein_bind   lac operator: The lac repressor binds to the lac operator to inhibit transcription in E. coli. This inhibition can be relieved by adding lactose or isopropyl-β-D-thiogalactopyranoside (IPTG). lac repressor encoded by lacI
   6455..6485    -  promoter       lac promoter: promoter for the E. coli lac operon
   6500..6521    -  protein_bind   CAP binding site: CAP binding activates transcription in the presence of cAMP. E. coli catabolite activator protein
   6534..6573    -  CDS            lacI (fragment): lac repressor; lacI; The lac repressor binds to the lac operator to inhibit transcription in E. coli. This inhibition can be relieved by adding lactose or isopropyl-β-D-thiogalactopyranoside (IPTG).
   6580..6602    +  promoter       SV40 promoter (fragment): SV40 enhancer and early promoter
   6626..6761    +  rep_origin     SV40 ori: SV40 origin of replication
   6781..6915    +  polyA_signal   SV40 poly(A) signal: SV40 polyadenylation signal
   6917..6971    -  CDS            lacI (fragment): lac repressor; lacI; The lac repressor binds to the lac operator to inhibit transcription in E. coli. This inhibition can be relieved by adding lactose or isopropyl-β-D-thiogalactopyranoside (IPTG).
   7154..7742    -  rep_origin     ori: high-copy-number ColE1/pMB1/pBR322/pUC origin of replication
   7913..8773    -  CDS            AmpR: β-lactamase; bla; confers resistance to ampicillin, carbenicillin, and related antibiotics
   8774..8878    -  promoter       AmpR promoter: bla
