[The description below was written by a language model from this plasmid's Addgene catalogue record and pLannotate feature annotations shown in this document.]
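Description:
VPS15 is a mammalian expression plasmid of about 8.9 kb built on the pCAG backbone, carrying the coding sequence for human VPS15 (PIK3R4, also called p150), the regulatory subunit of the class III phosphatidylinositol 3-kinase complex. The catalogue lists the insert species as synthetic, while the annotation matches the encoded protein to the human PIK3R4 entry, which would fit a synthesised version of the human gene, although the record does not say so. Transcription is driven by the composite CAG promoter: the human cytomegalovirus immediate early enhancer, the chicken β-actin promoter and a chimeric chicken β-actin/rabbit β-globin intron, an arrangement that gives strong constitutive expression in many mammalian cell types. The roughly 4.1 kb open reading frame is followed by a short β-globin-derived fragment, which is most likely residual backbone 3′ sequence, and the rabbit β-globin polyadenylation signal. No affinity tag or reporter is annotated, and the cloning sites are recorded as unknown.

The rest of the plasmid is standard backbone. A high-copy ColE1/pUC-type origin and an ampicillin resistance gene under its own bla promoter support propagation and selection in E. coli. Remnants of the lac promoter/operator region and short lacI fragments are cloning-vector leftovers. An SV40 origin, flanked by a promoter fragment and an SV40 poly(A) signal, can allow episomal replication in cells expressing large T antigen. No mammalian selection marker is annotated, which suits transient transfection. The stated purpose is purification of the human PI3KC3 complex, presumably by co-expression with plasmids encoding the other subunits. The depositor and repository sequences yield identical feature maps offset by a single nucleotide.
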