Addgene plasmid #171418: VPS15
Purpose: For the purifcation of human PI3KC3 complex
Depositing lab: James Hurley. Depositing organization: University of California, Berkeley. Publication: Reconstitution of cargo-induced LC3 lipidation in mammalian selective autophagy. Chang C, Shi X, Jensen LE, Yokom AL, Fracchiolla D, Martens S, Hurley JH. Sci Adv. 2021 Apr 23;7(17). pii: 7/17/eabg4922. doi: 10.1126/sciadv.abg4922. Print 2021 Apr. PubMed 33893090.
Backbone
  Vector backbone: pCAG
  Vector type: Mammalian Expression
Growth in bacteria
  Bacterial resistance: Ampicillin, 100 μg/mL
  Growth temperature: 37°C
  Growth strain: DH5alpha
  Copy number: High Copy
Gene/Insert
  Gene/Insert name: VPS15
  Species: Synthetic
  Entrez Gene: PIK3R4 (a.k.a. VPS15, p150)
  Cloning method: Restriction Enzyme; 5′ cloning site Unknown (unknown if destroyed); 3′ cloning site Unknown (unknown if destroyed)
Terms and licenses: Academic/Nonprofit Terms; Industry Terms: Not Available to Industry
How to cite: VPS15 was a gift from James Hurley (Addgene plasmid # 171418 ; http://n2t.net/addgene:171418 ; RRID:Addgene_171418)
